>Addgene plasmid #220648 | AiP1411 - pAAV-AiE2182m-minBG-SYFP2-WPRE-BGHpA | addgene full sequence | sequence record 462666 | Addgene NGS Result
CCTGCAGGCAGCTGCGCGCTCGCTCGCTCACTGAGGCCGCCCGGGCGTCGGGCGACCTTTGGTCGCCCGG
CCTCAGTGAGCGAGCGAGCGCGCAGAGAGGGAGTGGCCAACTCCATCACTAGGGGTTCCTGCGGCCGCAC
GCGTGCCTGAGCAGAACATTTTGATTCTCAAATCAAAACACTAGGAAAGAAAATGCCAATTATTTCATAA
AGAAATAATCACTGAAGTGATCTTTCATAAAAGCAGAGCACCTAGCATGTCAGAGGGCAAGTGACATTTA
TTGACAGCACTGTGAACTACATATAGTTCTGTAAGCCGCCTGCTGCCACACTAACTGGGTTTCTGAGTGG
GAGGCCAGAGCTGTATGGAAGGAAACGGCGAGAGAAATAATGGAGGCCAACATATGTTTCTGTTCAAGAT
CCCCAAAGTTTACTAAGAGTCTGTGCTTATAAAGGGGGAGGCCCATCCCCCGCCAATCCATTCTTGGTGC
CTGTTGCCAGCCTGTAGGCATATCTGCTGGATGCTGTCTCAGGAATATCTCAAGGGCCTCTCAGCAGGTT
GCAGTGTCTTGGAGAAGAGCAGCAGTAGTTGACATAACAATAGAGCCATCTAAATTGGAAGACTACACCC
CTGATAATCTCATATTCAGTGGCAGCAAAGTCTGAATCAGCCTGCTTCAAGGCTGAGGGAGGCTACATAG
TTCCATAATGTTCCAATGAGTTATGCATAGACTCATTCAACATTTTCCATCTCCCCTTTTGTAATTAAAA
TGGCCCGTGAAAGCCCCTTTGGTAGCACATACTGAAAGGAGCTCGGGCTGGGCATAAAAGTCAGGGCAGA
GCCATCTATTGCTTACATTTGCTTCTGGGATCCAGATCTTTCGAAGCTAGCGCTACCGGTCGCCACCATG
GTGAGCAAGGGCGAGGAGCTGTTCACCGGGGTGGTGCCCATCCTGGTCGAGCTGGACGGCGACGTAAACG
GCCACAAGTTCAGCGTGTCCGGCGAGGGCGAGGGCGATGCCACCTACGGCAAGCTGACCCTGAAGCTGAT
CTGCACCACCGGCAAGCTGCCCGTGCCCTGGCCCACCCTCGTGACCACCCTGGGCTACGGCGTGCAGTGC
TTCGCCCGCTACCCCGACCACATGAAGCAGCACGACTTCTTCAAGTCCGCCATGCCCGAAGGCTACGTCC
AGGAGCGCACCATCTTCTTCAAGGACGACGGCAACTACAAGACCCGCGCCGAGGTGAAGTTCGAGGGCGA
CACCCTGGTGAACCGCATCGAGCTGAAGGGCATCGACTTCAAGGAGGACGGCAACATCCTGGGGCACAAG
CTGGAGTACAACTACAACAGCCACAACGTCTATATCACCGCCGACAAGCAGAAGAACGGCATCAAGGCCA
ACTTCAAGATCCGCCACAACATCGAGGACGGCGGCGTGCAGCTCGCCGACCACTACCAGCAGAACACCCC
CATCGGCGACGGCCCCGTGCTGCTGCCCGACAACCACTACCTGAGCTACCAGTCCAAGCTGAGCAAAGAC
CCCAACGAGAAGCGCGATCACATGGTCCTGCTGGAGTTCGTGACCGCCGCCGGGATCACTCTCGGCATGG
ACGAGCTGTACAAGTAAGTCGACGGCGCGCCGCGGCCGCGAATTCGATATCATAATCAACCTCTGGATTA
CAAAATTTGTGAAAGATTGACTGGTATTCTTAACTATGTTGCTCCTTTTACGCTATGTGGATACGCTGCT
TTAATGCCTTTGTATCATGCTATTGCTTCCCGTATGGCTTTCATTTTCTCCTCCTTGTATAAATCCTGGT
TAGTTCTTGCCACGGCGGAACTCATCGCCGCCTGCCTTGCCCGCTGCTGGACAGGGGCTCGGCTGTTGGG
CACTGACAATTCCGTGGCTCGAGAGATCTTCGACTGTGCCTTCTAGTTGCCAGCCATCTGTTGTTTGCCC
CTCCCCCGTGCCTTCCTTGACCCTGGAAGGTGCCACTCCCACTGTCCTTTCCTAATAAAATGAGGAAATT
GCATCGCATTGTCTGAGTAGGTGTCATTCTATTCTGGGGGGTGGGGTGGGGCAGGACAGCAAGGGGGAGG
ATTGGGAAGACAATAGCAGGCATGAGATCTCACGTGCGGACCGAGCGGCCGCAGGAACCCCTAGTGATGG
AGTTGGCCACTCCCTCTCTGCGCGCTCGCTCGCTCACTGAGGCCGGGCGACCAAAGGTCGCCCGACGCCC
GGGCTTTGCCCGGGCGGCCTCAGTGAGCGAGCGAGCGCGCAGCTGCCTGCAGGGGCGCCTGATGCGGTAT
TTTCTCCTTACGCATCTGTGCGGTATTTCACACCGCATA
[95 nt withheld, positions 2350-2444]
T
[46 nt withheld, positions 2446-2491]
C
[141 nt withheld, positions 2493-2633]
CCTTTGACGTTGGAGTCCACGTTCTTT
[37 nt withheld, positions 2661-2697]
ACTCTATCTCGGGCTATTCTTTTGATTTATAAGGGATTTTGCCGATTTCGGTCTATTGGTTAAAAAATGA
GCTGATTTAACAAAAATTTAACGCGAATTTTAACAAAATATTAACGTTTACAATTTTATGGTGCACTCTC
AGTACAATCTGCTCTGATGCCGCATAGTTAAGCCAGCCCCGACACCCGCCAACACCCGCTGACGCGCCCT
GACGGGCTTGTCTGCTCCCGGCATCCGCTTACAGACAAGCTGTGACCGTCTCCGGGAGCTGCATGTGTCA
GAGGTTTTCACCGTCATCACCGAAACGCGCGAGACGAAAGGGCCTCGTGATACGCCTATTTTTATAGGTT
AATGTCATGATAATAATGGTTTCTTAGACGTCAGGTGGCACTTTTCGGGGAAATGTGCGCGGAACCCCTA
TTTGTTTATTTTTCTAAATACATTCAAATATGTATCCGCTCATGAGACAATAACCCTGATAAATGCTTCA
ATAATATTGAAAAAGGAAGAGTATGAGTATTCAACATTTCCGTGTCGCCCTTATTCCCTTTTTTGCGGCA
TTTTGCCTTCCTGTTTTTGCTCACCCAGAAACGCTGGTGAAAGTAAAAGATGCTGAAGATCAGTTGGGTG
CACGAGTGGGTTACATCGAACTGGATCTCAACAGCGGTAAGATCCTTGAGAGTTTTCGCCCCGAAGAACG
TTTTCCAATGATGAGCACTTTTAAAGTTCTGCTATGTGGCGCGGTATTATCCCGTATTGACGCCGGGCAA
GAGCAACTCGGTCGCCGCATACACTATTCTCAGAATGACTTGGTTGAGTACTCACCAGTCACAGAAAAGC
ATCTTACGGATGGCATGACAGTAAGAGAATTATGCAGTGCTGCCATAACCATGAGTGATAACACTGCGGC
CAACTTACTTCTGACAACGATCGGAGGACCGAAGGAGCTAACCGCTTTTTTGCACAACATGGGGGATCAT
GTAACTCGCCTTGATCGTTGGGAACCGGAGCTGAATGAAGCCATACCAAACGACGAGCGTGACACCACGA
TGCCTGTAGCAATGGCAACAACGTTGCGCAAACTATTAACTGGCGAACTACTTACTCTAGCTTCCCGGCA
ACAATTAATAGACTGGATGGAGGCGGATAAAGTTGCAGGACCACTTCTGCGCTCGGCCCTTCCGGCTGGC
TGGTTTATTGCTGATAAATCTGGAGCCGGTGAGCGTGGGTCTCGCGGTATCATTGCAGCACTGGGGCCAG
ATGGTAAGCCCTCCCGTATCGTAGTTATCTACACGACGGGGAGTCAGGCAACTATGGATGAACGAAATAG
ACAGATCGCTGAGATAGGTGCCTCACTGATTAAGCATTGGTAACTGTCAGACCAAGTTTACTCATATATA
CTTTAGATTGATTTAAAACTTCATTTTTAATTTAAAAGGATCTAGGTGAAGATCCTTTTTGATAATCTCA
TGACCAAAATCCCTTAACGTGAGTTTTCGTTCCACTGAGCGTCAGACCCCGTAGAAAAGATCAAAGGATC
TTCTTGAGATCCTTTTTTTCTGCGCGTAATCTGCTGCTTGCAAACAAAAAAACCACCGCTACCAGCGGTG
GTTTGTTTGCCGGATCAAGAGCTACCAACTCTTTTTCCGAAGGTAACTGGCTTCAGCAGAGCGCAGATAC
CAAATACTGTTCTTCTAGTGTAGCCGTAGTTAGGCCACCACTTCAAGAACTCTGTAGCACCGCCTACATA
CCTCGCTCTGCTAATCCTGTTACCAGTGGCTGCTGCCAGTGGCGATAAGTCGTGTCTTACCGGGTTGGAC
TCAAGACGATAGTTACCGGATAAGGCGCAGCGGTCGGGCTGAACGGGGGGTTCGTGCACACAGCCCAGCT
TGGAGCGAACGACCTACACCGAACTGAGATACCTACAGCGTGAGCTATGAGAAAGCGCCACGCTTCCCGA
AGGGAGAAAGGCGGACAGGTATCCGGTAAGCGGCAGGGTCGGAACAGGAGAGCGCACGAGGGAGCTTCCA
GGGGGAAACGCCTGGTATCTTTATAGTCCTGTCGGGTTTCGCCACCTCTGACTTGAGCGTCGATTTTTGT
GATGCTCGTCAGGGGGGCGGAGCCTATGGAAAAACGCCAGCAACGCGGCCTTTTTACGGTTCCTGGCCTT
TTGCTGGCCTTTTGCTCACATGT
Features (pLannotate 1.2.2; 14 found; start..end, strand, type, name):
     12..39      +  repeat_region  AAV2 ITR (fragment): inverted terminal repeat of adeno-associated virus serotype 2 inverted
     68..95      +  repeat_region  AAV2 ITR (fragment): inverted terminal repeat of adeno-associated virus serotype 2 inverted
    908..1624    +  CDS            SYFP2: SYFP2 is a basic (constitutively fluorescent) yellow fluorescent protein published in 2006, derived from Aequorea victoria. It is reported to be a very rapidly-maturing monomer with moderate acid sensitivity.
   1664..1821    +  misc_feature   WPRE (fragment): woodchuck hepatitis virus posttranscriptional regulatory element
   1827..1907    +  misc_feature   WPRE (fragment): woodchuck hepatitis virus posttranscriptional regulatory element
   1924..2035    +  polyA_signal   bGH poly(A) signal: bovine growth hormone polyadenylation signal
   2153..2293    +  repeat_region  AAV2 ITR: inverted terminal repeat of adeno-associated virus serotype 2 inverted
   2298..2349    -  misc_feature   bom (fragment): basis of mobility region from pBR322
   2368..2823    +  rep_origin     f1 ori (sequence partly withheld): f1 bacteriophage origin of replication; arrow indicates direction of (+) strand synthesis
   2824..2873    -  misc_feature   bom (fragment): basis of mobility region from pBR322
   2975..3010    -  CDS            rop (fragment): Rop protein, which maintains plasmids at low copy number; rop
   3105..3209    +  promoter       AmpR promoter: bla
   3210..4070    +  CDS            AmpR: β-lactamase; bla; confers resistance to ampicillin, carbenicillin, and related antibiotics
   4241..4829    +  rep_origin     ori: high-copy-number ColE1/pMB1/pBR322/pUC origin of replication
