[The description below was written by a language model from this plasmid's Addgene catalogue record and pLannotate feature annotations shown in this document.]
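Description:
AiP1411 - pAAV-AiE2182m-minBG-SYFP2-WPRE-BGHpA is an AAV transfer plasmid built on a pAAV2 backbone, used to package a recombinant adeno-associated virus genome that reports the activity of a candidate brain cell-type enhancer. The sequenced plasmid is about 4.9 kb. It is propagated in E. coli through a high-copy ColE1/pUC-type origin and selected with ampicillin via the β-lactamase gene and its own promoter. The backbone also carries an f1 phage origin and small remnants of pBR322 bom and rop sequences. AAV2 inverted terminal repeats flank the expression cassette and supply the cis signals for genome replication and encapsidation. The right ITR is annotated in full, whereas the left one is detected only as short fragments, which may reflect the difficulty of reading and annotating these hairpin-forming repeats or a truncated ITR; the record does not say which.

Between the ITRs, the enhancer AiE2182m sits upstream of the minimal beta-globin promoter (minBG). Neither element is annotated in the feature table, but together they presumably occupy the unannotated stretch preceding the reporter. A minimal promoter has little activity on its own, so transcription depends on the enhancer, which is meant to restrict expression to particular brain cell populations; the record does not specify which populations. The reporter is SYFP2, a rapidly maturing monomeric yellow fluorescent protein derived from Aequorea victoria. It is followed by a WPRE, annotated as two fragments that suggest a shortened variant, which enhances transcript stability and expression, and by the bovine growth hormone polyadenylation signal. Retained MluI and SgrAI sites are recorded as the cloning sites used in the Gibson assembly. The construct belongs to a collection of enhancer AAVs developed for genetic access to cortical cell types, in which native fluorescence shows where the enhancer is active.
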