Addgene plasmid #220648: AiP1411 - pAAV-AiE2182m-minBG-SYFP2-WPRE-BGHpA
Purpose: AiE2182m is an enhancer sequence, designed to drive AAV-mediated transgene expression in specific populations of brain cells
Depositing lab: Allen Institute for Brain Science & Bosiljka Tasic. Depositing organization: Allen Institute. Publication: A suite of enhancer AAVs and transgenic mouse lines for genetic access to cortical cell types. Ben-Simon Y, Hooper M, Narayan S, Daigle TL, Dwivedi D, Way SW, Oster A, Stafford DA, Mich JK, Taormina MJ, Martinez RA, Opitz-Araya X, Roth JR, Alexander JR, Allen S, Amster A, Arbuckle J, Ayala A, Baker PM, Bakken TE, Barcelli T, Barta S, Bendrick J, Bertagnolli D, Bielstein C, Bishwakarma P, Bowlus J, Boyer G, Brouner K, Casian B, Casper T, Chakka AB, Chakrabarty R, Chance RK, Chavan S, Clark M, Colbert K, Collman F, Daniel S, Departee M, DiValentin P, Donadio N, Dotson N, Egdorf T, Fliss T, Gabitto M, Garcia J, Gary A, Gasperini M, Gloe J, Goldy J, Gore BB, Graybuck L, Greisman N, Haeseleer F, Halterman C, Haradon Z, Hastings SD, Helback O, Ho W, Hockemeyer D, Huang C, Huff S, Hunker A, Johansen N, Jones D, Juneau Z, Kalmbach B, Kannan M, Khem S, Kussick E, Kutsal R, Larsen R, Lee C, Lee AY, Leibly M, Lenz GH, Li S, Liang E, Lusk N, Madigan Z, Malloy J, Malone J, McCue R, Melchor J, Mollenkopf T, Moosman S, Morin E, Newman D, Ng L, Ngo K, Omstead V, Otto S, Oyama A, Pena N, Pham T, Phillips E, Pom CA, Potekhina L, Ransford S, Ray PL, Rette D, Reynoldson C, Rimorin C, Rocha D, Ruiz A, Sanchez REA, Sawyer L, Sedeno-Cortes A, Sevigny JP, Shapovalova N, Shepard N, Shulga L, Sigler AR, Siverts L, Soliman S, Somasundaram S, Staats B, Stewart K, Szelenyi E, Tieu M, Trader C, Tran A, van Velthoven CTJ, Walker M, Wang Y, Weed N, Wirthlin M, Wood T, Wynalda B, Yao Z, Zhou T, Ariza J, Dee N, Reding M, Ronellenfitch K, Mufti S, Sunkin SM, Smith KA, Esposito L, Waters J, Thyagarajan B, Yao S, Lein ES, Zeng H, Levi BP, Ngai J, Ting JT, Tasic B. Cell. 2025 May 16:S0092-8674(25)00513-6. doi: 10.1016/j.cell.2025.05.002. PubMed 40403729.
Backbone
  Vector backbone: pAAV2
  Vector type: AAV
Growth in bacteria
  Bacterial resistance: Ampicillin, 100 μg/mL
  Growth temperature: 37°C
  Growth strain: NEB Stable
  Copy number: High Copy
Gene/Insert
  Gene/Insert name: SYFP2
  Species: Synthetic
  Promoter: minBG
  Cloning method: Gibson Cloning
Terms and licenses: Academic/Nonprofit Terms; Industry Terms: Not Available to Industry
Depositor comments: 5' Cloning Site: MluI (not destroyed), 3' Cloning Site: SgrAI (not destroyed). Please visit https://doi.org/10.1101/2024.06.10.597244 for bioRxiv preprint.
How to cite: AiP1411 - pAAV-AiE2182m-minBG-SYFP2-WPRE-BGHpA was a gift from Allen Institute for Brain Science & Bosiljka Tasic (Addgene plasmid # 220648 ; http://n2t.net/addgene:220648 ; RRID:Addgene_220648)
